Addgene plasmid #185286: pST_MAHS_RAMVA_mts_1-74 (pBS0917)
Purpose: For the mammalian expression of the tardigrade protein MAHS_RAMVA_mts_1-74. This is one of the bottom performing targets in our apoptosis assay (it induced apoptosis).
Depositing lab: Pamela Silver. Depositing organization: Harvard Medical School. Publication: Natural and Designed Proteins Inspired by Extremotolerant Organisms Can Form Condensates and Attenuate Apoptosis in Human Cells. Veling MT, Nguyen DT, Thadani NN, Oster ME, Rollins NJ, Brock KP, Bethel NP, Lim S, Baker D, Way JC, Marks DS, Chang RL, Silver PA. ACS Synth Biol. 2022 Mar 18;11(3):1292-1302. doi: 10.1021/acssynbio.1c00572. Epub 2022 Feb 18. PubMed 35176859.
Backbone
  Vector backbone: YK 02
  Vector type: Mammalian Expression
Growth in bacteria
  Bacterial resistance: Ampicillin, 100 μg/mL
  Growth temperature: 37°C
  Growth strain: DH5alpha
  Copy number: High Copy
Gene/Insert
  Gene/Insert name: MAHS_RAMVA_mts_1-74
  Species: R. varieornatus
  Insert size (bp): 456
  Cloning method: Gibson Cloning
Terms and licenses: Academic/Nonprofit Terms; Industry Terms: Not Available to Industry
Depositor comments: This is one of the bottom performing targets in our apoptosis assay (it induced apoptosis). See supplemental table 2 in our paper to see its performance in our assay. The negative control for this assay is pSecTag2 B which can be obtained from Thermo here https://www.thermofisher.com/order/catalog/product/V90020
How to cite: pST_MAHS_RAMVA_mts_1-74 (pBS0917) was a gift from Pamela Silver (Addgene plasmid # 185286 ; http://n2t.net/addgene:185286 ; RRID:Addgene_185286)
