[The description below was written by a language model from this plasmid's Addgene catalogue record and pLannotate feature annotations shown in this document.]
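Description:
pST_MAHS_RAMVA_mts_1-74 (pBS0917) is a 5,366-nt mammalian expression plasmid, built by Gibson cloning on a backbone recorded as YK 02. It expresses a fragment of the tardigrade protein MAHS from Ramazzottius varieornatus. MAHS is a mitochondrial heat-soluble protein thought to act as a molecular shield under water-deficient conditions. The construct name suggests that the insert covers residues 1–74, including the mitochondrial targeting sequence; this agrees with the 222-nt MAHS fragment annotated in the feature table. The catalogue lists the insert as 456 bp, so it evidently includes additional sequence beyond the annotated MAHS portion. The only feature annotated in that downstream stretch is a partial FLAG epitope tag, which would allow detection of the product.

Expression is driven by the human CMV immediate-early enhancer and promoter and terminated by the bovine growth hormone polyadenylation signal. A T7 promoter lies just upstream of the coding sequence. A second cassette places the Sh ble gene (bleomycin/phleomycin/Zeocin resistance) under tandem SV40 early and EM7 promoters with an SV40 poly(A) signal, which permits selection in mammalian cells as well as in bacteria. In E. coli the plasmid replicates from a high-copy ColE1/pUC-type origin and is selected with ampicillin through the bla gene. An f1 origin and remnants of lac regulatory elements are also present. The short annotated hits to an HIV-1 LTR and a Klebsiella ble gene are probably incidental matches to backbone sequence.

The plasmid comes from a screen of natural and designed proteins inspired by extremotolerant organisms, tested for condensate formation and for attenuating apoptosis in human cells. The depositor notes that this construct was among the lowest performers in the apoptosis assay because it induced apoptosis rather than protecting against it.
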