Features (pLannotate 1.2.2; 22 found; start..end, strand, type, name):
     36..88      -  misc_feature   bom (fragment): basis of mobility region from pBR322
    243..622     +  enhancer       CMV enhancer: human cytomegalovirus immediate early enhancer
    623..826     +  promoter       CMV promoter: human cytomegalovirus (CMV) immediate early promoter
    822..855     +  LTR            5' LTR (truncated) (fragment): truncated 5' long terminal repeat (LTR) from HIV-1
    871..889     +  promoter       T7 promoter: promoter for bacteriophage T7 RNA polymerase
    913..1134    +  CDS            MAHS (fragment): MAHS_RAMVA - Experimental evidence at transcript level: Swiss-Prot protein existence level 2. Mitochondrial heat soluble protein acting as a molecular shield in water-deficient condition. From Ramazzottius varieornatus (Water bear) (Tardigrade).
   1150..1170    +  CDS            FLAG (fragment): FLAG® epitope tag, followed by an enterokinase cleavage site
   1388..1612    +  polyA_signal   bGH poly(A) signal: bovine growth hormone polyadenylation signal
   1616..1637    +  promoter       SV40 promoter (fragment): SV40 enhancer and early promoter
   1658..2086    +  rep_origin     f1 ori (sequence partly withheld): f1 bacteriophage origin of replication; arrow indicates direction of (+) strand synthesis
   2100..2429    +  promoter       SV40 promoter: SV40 enhancer and early promoter
   2477..2524    +  promoter       EM7 promoter: synthetic bacterial promoter&nbsp
   2543..2917    +  CDS            BleoR: antibiotic-binding protein; Sh ble from Streptoalloteichus hindustanus; confers resistance to bleomycin, phleomycin, and Zeocin™
   2927..3052    +  CDS            ble (fragment): BLE_KLEPN - Experimental evidence at protein level: Swiss-Prot protein existence level 1. Binding protein with a strong affinity to the bleomycin family of antibiotics. Binds to CL990; an antimitotic-antibiotic compound. From Klebsiella pneumoniae.
   3047..3168    +  polyA_signal   SV40 poly(A) signal: SV40 polyadenylation signal
   3241..3257    -  protein_bind   lac operator: The lac repressor binds to the lac operator to inhibit transcription in E. coli. This inhibition can be relieved by adding lactose or isopropyl-β-D-thiogalactopyranoside (IPTG). lac repressor encoded by lacI
   3265..3295    -  promoter       lac promoter: promoter for the E. coli lac operon
   3310..3331    -  protein_bind   CAP binding site: CAP binding activates transcription in the presence of cAMP. E. coli catabolite activator protein
   3344..3436    -  CDS            lacI (fragment): lac repressor; lacI; The lac repressor binds to the lac operator to inhibit transcription in E. coli. This inhibition can be relieved by adding lactose or isopropyl-β-D-thiogalactopyranoside (IPTG).
   3619..4207    -  rep_origin     ori: high-copy-number ColE1/pMB1/pBR322/pUC origin of replication
   4378..5238    -  CDS            AmpR: β-lactamase; bla; confers resistance to ampicillin, carbenicillin, and related antibiotics
   5239..5343    -  promoter       AmpR promoter: bla
>Addgene plasmid #185286 | pST_MAHS_RAMVA_mts_1-74 (pBS0917) | addgene full sequence | sequence record 363892 | Addgene NGS Result
CTGACGTCGACGGATCGGGAGATCTCCCGATCCCCTATGGTGCACTCTCAGTACAATCTGCTCTGATGCC
GCATAGTTAAGCCAGTATCTGCTCCCTGCTTGTGTGTTGGAGGTCGCTGAGTAGTGCGCGAGCAAAATTT
AAGCTACAACAAGGCAAGGCTTGACCGACAATTGCATGAAGAATCTGCTTAGGGTTAGGCGTTTTGCGCT
GCTTCGCGATGTACGGGCCAGATATACGCGTTGACATTGATTATTGACTAGTTATTAATAGTAATCAATT
ACGGGGTCATTAGTTCATAGCCCATATATGGAGTTCCGCGTTACATAACTTACGGTAAATGGCCCGCCTG
GCTGACCGCCCAACGACCCCCGCCCATTGACGTCAATAATGACGTATGTTCCCATAGTAACGCCAATAGG
GACTTTCCATTGACGTCAATGGGTGGAGTATTTACGGTAAACTGCCCACTTGGCAGTACATCAAGTGTAT
CATATGCCAAGTACGCCCCCTATTGACGTCAATGACGGTAAATGGCCCGCCTGGCATTATGCCCAGTACA
TGACCTTATGGGACTTTCCTACTTGGCAGTACATCTACGTATTAGTCATCGCTATTACCATGGTGATGCG
GTTTTGGCAGTACATCAATGGGCGTGGATAGCGGTTTGACTCACGGGGATTTCCAAGTCTCCACCCCATT
GACGTCAATGGGAGTTTGTTTTGGCACCAAAATCAACGGGACTTTCCAAAATGTCGTAACAACTCCGCCC
CATTGACGCAAATGGGCGGTAGGCGTGTACGGTGGGAGGTCTATATAAGCAGAGCTCTCTGGCTAACTAG
AGAACCCACTGCTTACTGGCTTATCGAAATTAATACGACTCACTATAGGGAGACCCAAGCTGGCTAGCCA
CCATGAGTAGATATCTTCTGAGAGACGTTCAAGCAGTGTTAAGAGGGGTGCGCAAAGTGGCTGAATCCTC
ACTGAAGCTGGAGACAGAAAAAGTGTCTCTTAGACTGGGGGATTTCAGAAGCCAGCCTTCCCTGAGATCT
GTGCCCGCCTCCCTGACCTCCCGGTCCCAGGCTTTCTCCCTGCAGGAGATTGCCGCCCGGGCTGGCGTGG
TGCTGCGGGGCGTGTGAGGATCTGGGGACTACAAGGACGACGACGACAAGTGATGAATTGCCAATTGAAA
TTTGACGGCCTATGTCACTGAAACTATCCAAACACCCCATGTCGATACTGAACGTATCGACGCATACCTC
CTTCCTTGAAAACGCACAATCATACAACTGGGCACATAATGCGTACGCCCATCTAGTACACCCATCTCTG
TAGGTCCAGTTCAAGAGCTGGAAGAGCACCCTCCACTTACCCGCTGATCAGCCTCGACTGTGCCTTCTAG
TTGCCAGCCATCTGTTGTTTGCCCCTCCCCCGTGCCTTCCTTGACCCTGGAAGGTGCCACTCCCACTGTC
CTTTCCTAATAAAATGAGGAAATTGCATCGCATTGTCTGAGTAGGTGTCATTCTATTCTGGGGGGTGGGG
TGGGGCAGGACAGCAAGGGGGAGGATTGGGAAGACAATAGCAGGCATGCTGGGGATGCGGTGGGCTCTAT
GGCTTCTGAGGCGGAAAGAACCAGCTGGGGCTCTAGGGGGTATCCCC
[124 nt withheld, positions 1658-1781]
C
[91 nt withheld, positions 1783-1873]
A
[49 nt withheld, positions 1875-1923]
CCTTTGACGTTGGAGTCCACGTTCTTT
[37 nt withheld, positions 1951-1987]
ACCCTATCTCGGTCTATTCTTTTGATTTATAAGGGATTTTGCCGATTTCGGCCTATTGGTTAAAAAATGA
GCTGATTTAACAAAAATTTAACGCGAATTAATTCTGTGGAATGTGTGTCAGTTAGGGTGTGGAAAGTCCC
CAGGCTCCCCAGCAGGCAGAAGTATGCAAAGCATGCATCTCAATTAGTCAGCAACCAGGTGTGGAAAGTC
CCCAGGCTCCCCAGCAGGCAGAAGTATGCAAAGCATGCATCTCAATTAGTCAGCAACCATAGTCCCGCCC
CTAACTCCGCCCATCCCGCCCCTAACTCCGCCCAGTTCCGCCCATTCTCCGCCCCATGGCTGACTAATTT
TTTTTATTTATGCAGAGGCCGAGGCCGCCTCTGCCTCTGAGCTATTCCAGAAGTAGTGAGGAGGCTTTTT
TGGAGGCCTAGGCTTTTGCAAAAAGCTCCCGGGAGCTTGTATATCCATTTTCGGATCTGATCAGCACGTG
TTGACAATTAATCATCGGCATAGTATATCGGCATAGTATAATACGACAAGGTGAGGAACTAAACCATGGC
CAAGTTGACCAGTGCCGTTCCGGTGCTCACCGCGCGCGACGTCGCCGGAGCGGTCGAGTTCTGGACCGAC
CGGCTCGGGTTCTCCCGGGACTTCGTGGAGGACGACTTCGCCGGTGTGGTCCGGGACGACGTGACCCTGT
TCATCAGCGCGGTCCAGGACCAGGTGGTGCCGGACAACACCCTGGCCTGGGTGTGGGTGCGCGGCCTGGA
CGAGCTGTACGCCGAGTGGTCGGAGGTCGTGTCCACGAACTTCCGGGACGCCTCCGGGCCGGCCATGACC
GAGATCGGCGAGCAGCCGTGGGGGCGGGAGTTCGCCCTGCGCGACCCGGCCGGCAACTGCGTGCACTTCG
TGGCCGAGGAGCAGGACTGACACGTGCTACGAGATTTCGATTCCACCGCCGCCTTCTATGAAAGGTTGGG
CTTCGGAATCGTTTTCCGGGACGCCGGCTGGATGATCCTCCAGCGCGGGGATCTCATGCTGGAGTTCTTC
GCCCACCCCAACTTGTTTATTGCAGCTTATAATGGTTACAAATAAAGCAATAGCATCACAAATTTCACAA
ATAAAGCATTTTTTTCACTGCATTCTAGTTGTGGTTTGTCCAAACTCATCAATGTATCTTATCATGTCTG
TATACCGTCGACCTCTAGCTAGAGCTTGGCGTAATCATGGTCATAGCTGTTTCCTGTGTGAAATTGTTAT
CCGCTCACAATTCCACACAACATACGAGCCGGAAGCATAAAGTGTAAAGCCTGGGGTGCCTAATGAGTGA
GCTAACTTACATTAATTGCGTTGCGCTCACTGCCCGCTTTCCAGTCGGGAAACCTGTCGTGCCAGCTGCA
TTAATGAATCGGCCAACGCGCGGGGAGAGGCGGTTTGCGTATTGGGCGCTCTTCCGCTTCCTCGCTCACT
GACTCGCTGCGCTCGGTCGTTCGGCTGCGGCGAGCGGTATCAGCTCACTCAAAGGCGGTAATACGGTTAT
CCACAGAATCAGGGGATAACGCAGGAAAGAACATGTGAGCAAAAGGCCAGCAAAAGGCCAGGAACCGTAA
AAAGGCCGCGTTGCTGGCGTTTTTCCATAGGCTCCGCCCCCCTGACGAGCATCACAAAAATCGACGCTCA
AGTCAGAGGTGGCGAAACCCGACAGGACTATAAAGATACCAGGCGTTTCCCCCTGGAAGCTCCCTCGTGC
GCTCTCCTGTTCCGACCCTGCCGCTTACCGGATACCTGTCCGCCTTTCTCCCTTCGGGAAGCGTGGCGCT
TTCTCATAGCTCACGCTGTAGGTATCTCAGTTCGGTGTAGGTCGTTCGCTCCAAGCTGGGCTGTGTGCAC
GAACCCCCCGTTCAGCCCGACCGCTGCGCCTTATCCGGTAACTATCGTCTTGAGTCCAACCCGGTAAGAC
ACGACTTATCGCCACTGGCAGCAGCCACTGGTAACAGGATTAGCAGAGCGAGGTATGTAGGCGGTGCTAC
AGAGTTCTTGAAGTGGTGGCCTAACTACGGCTACACTAGAAGAACAGTATTTGGTATCTGCGCTCTGCTG
AAGCCAGTTACCTTCGGAAAAAGAGTTGGTAGCTCTTGATCCGGCAAACAAACCACCGCTGGTAGCGGTG
GTTTTTTTGTTTGCAAGCAGCAGATTACGCGCAGAAAAAAAGGATCTCAAGAAGATCCTTTGATCTTTTC
TACGGGGTCTGACGCTCAGTGGAACGAAAACTCACGTTAAGGGATTTTGGTCATGAGATTATCAAAAAGG
ATCTTCACCTAGATCCTTTTAAATTAAAAATGAAGTTTTAAATCAATCTAAAGTATATATGAGTAAACTT
GGTCTGACAGTTACCAATGCTTAATCAGTGAGGCACCTATCTCAGCGATCTGTCTATTTCGTTCATCCAT
AGTTGCCTGACTCCCCGTCGTGTAGATAACTACGATACGGGAGGGCTTACCATCTGGCCCCAGTGCTGCA
ATGATACCGCGAGACCCACGCTCACCGGCTCCAGATTTATCAGCAATAAACCAGCCAGCCGGAAGGGCCG
AGCGCAGAAGTGGTCCTGCAACTTTATCCGCCTCCATCCAGTCTATTAATTGTTGCCGGGAAGCTAGAGT
AAGTAGTTCGCCAGTTAATAGTTTGCGCAACGTTGTTGCCATTGCTACAGGCATCGTGGTGTCACGCTCG
TCGTTTGGTATGGCTTCATTCAGCTCCGGTTCCCAACGATCAAGGCGAGTTACATGATCCCCCATGTTGT
GCAAAAAAGCGGTTAGCTCCTTCGGTCCTCCGATCGTTGTCAGAAGTAAGTTGGCCGCAGTGTTATCACT
CATGGTTATGGCAGCACTGCATAATTCTCTTACTGTCATGCCATCCGTAAGATGCTTTTCTGTGACTGGT
GAGTACTCAACCAAGTCATTCTGAGAATAGTGTATGCGGCGACCGAGTTGCTCTTGCCCGGCGTCAATAC
GGGATAATACCGCGCCACATAGCAGAACTTTAAAAGTGCTCATCATTGGAAAACGTTCTTCGGGGCGAAA
ACTCTCAAGGATCTTACCGCTGTTGAGATCCAGTTCGATGTAACCCACTCGTGCACCCAACTGATCTTCA
GCATCTTTTACTTTCACCAGCGTTTCTGGGTGAGCAAAAACAGGAAGGCAAAATGCCGCAAAAAAGGGAA
TAAGGGCGACACGGAAATGTTGAATACTCATACTCTTCCTTTTTCAATATTATTGAAGCATTTATCAGGG
TTATTGTCTCATGAGCGGATACATATTTGAATGTATTTAGAAAAATAAACAAATAGGGGTTCCGCGCACA
TTTCCCCGAAAAGTGCCAC
